Addgene plasmid #104005: pEB2-mRuby3 Addgene
Purpose: Plasmid encoding mRuby3 Addgene
Depositing lab: Philippe Cluzel. Depositing organization: Harvard University. Publication: Systematic characterization of maturation time of fluorescent proteins in living cells. Balleza E, Kim JM, Cluzel P. Nat Methods. 2018 Jan;15(1):47-51. doi: 10.1038/nmeth.4509. Epub 2017 Nov 20. PubMed 29320486.
Backbone
  Vector backbone: pEB2
  Backbone size w/o insert (bp): 3224
  Total vector size (bp): 3935
  Modifications to backbone: See "Notes On Plasmids In This Collection"
  Vector type: Bacterial Expression ; Low copy
Growth in bacteria
  Bacterial resistance: Kanamycin, 50 μg/mL
  Growth temperature: 37°C
  Growth strain: MG1655
  Copy number: Low Copy
Gene/Insert
  Gene/Insert name: mRuby3 Addgene
  Species: Synthetic
  Insert size (bp): 711
  Mutation: Mutations relative to eqFP611 (MSKGEE LIKENMRMKVVMEG… M12K, Y22H, D31E, N33R, M36E, T38V, V46I, K67R, H72Y, T73P, K74A, G75D, F102V, M105T, C114E, H118N, A119V, T122R, A131P, L147M, S158T, Q159D, M160I, N163K, Y169H, S171H, S173N, E175V, E185G, F187I, F192V, F194A, L202I, K207N, M209T, F210Y, H214R, H216V, F221Y, C222S, D223N … AVAKYSNLGG GMDELYK)
  Promoter: proC
  Cloning method: Gibson Cloning
  Sequencing primers: 5′ GCGTATCACGAGGCCCTTTC; 3′ AAAGGGAAAACTGTCCATATGCAC
Terms and licenses: Academic/Nonprofit Terms; Industry Terms: Not Available to Industry
Depositor comments: This FP derives from eqFP611. Please see "Notes On Plasmids In This Collection" document for further details and references.
How to cite: pEB2-mRuby3 Addgene was a gift from Philippe Cluzel (Addgene plasmid # 104005 ; http://n2t.net/addgene:104005 ; RRID:Addgene_104005)
