[The description below was written by a language model from this plasmid's Addgene catalogue record and pLannotate feature annotations shown in this document.]
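Description:
pEB2-mRuby3 is a low-copy bacterial expression plasmid of about 3.9 kb, built on the pEB2 backbone to express the red fluorescent protein mRuby3 in Escherichia coli. Replication depends on the pSC101 origin together with the plasmid-encoded Rep101 (RepA) initiator protein, a pairing that keeps copy number low and so limits the expression burden and copy-number-driven variability in fluorescence. Selection is by kanamycin, conferred by the neo/nptII aminoglycoside phosphotransferase gene. This gene is followed by a lambda t0 terminator. A short annotated fragment of Tn5 transposase lies next to the resistance gene and is most likely a non-functional remnant carried over with the Tn5-derived kanamycin cassette.

The payload is a synthetic mRuby3 coding sequence of roughly 0.7 kb, inserted by Gibson assembly. mRuby3 is a constitutively fluorescent monomeric red protein with low acid sensitivity. It descends from the Entacmaea quadricolor protein eqFP611 and carries a long series of substitutions relative to that parent. The catalogue entry gives proC as the promoter, although the automated feature table does not annotate it; it presumably sits in the unannotated region upstream of the open reading frame. Downstream of the coding sequence are a small fragment of the pUC multiple cloning site and the rrnB T1 transcription terminator, which insulates the cassette from the replication module.

The plasmid belongs to a collection in which many fluorescent proteins were placed in the same vector context, associated with a systematic study of fluorescent protein maturation times in living cells. It therefore suits side-by-side comparison of reporter properties in bacteria, or use as a low-copy red fluorescent marker.
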