Features (pLannotate 1.2.2; 8 found; start..end, strand, type, name):
    257..961     +  CDS            mRuby3: mRuby3 is a basic (constitutively fluorescent) red fluorescent protein published in 2016, derived from Entacmaea quadricolor. It has low acid sensitivity.
    972..991     +  misc_feature   MCS (fragment): pUC18/19 multiple cloning site
   1002..1048    +  terminator     rrnB T1 terminator: transcription terminator T1 from the E. coli rrnB gene
   1221..2171    -  CDS            Rep101: RepA protein needed for replication with the pSC101 origin; rep101
   2219..2441    -  rep_origin     pSC101 ori: low-copy replication origin that requires the Rep101 protein
   2947..2981    -  terminator     lambda t0 terminator: minimal transcription terminator from phage lambda (Scholtissek and Grosse, 1987)
   3025..3816    -  CDS            neo: KKA2_KLEPN - Also known as kan, nptII. Experimental evidence at protein level: Swiss-Prot protein existence level 1. Resistance to kanamycin, neomycin, paromomycin, ribostamycin, butirosin and gentamicin B. From Klebsiella pneumoniae.
   3848..23      -  CDS            tnpA (fragment) (across the origin): TN5P_ECOLX - Also known as tnp. Experimental evidence at protein level: Swiss-Prot protein existence level 1. Mediates transposition of transposon Tn5 by a 'cut and paste' mechanism. First, the monomeric transposase binds the 19 bp inverted DNA repeats flanking the transposon. Then, dimerization of the DNA- bound transposase creates a synaptic DNA complex. After nicking of the first DNA strand, excision of the transposon proceeds through a series of intermediates. The transposase then mediates the insertion of the transposon at a new site by strand transfer. The activity of the wild- type tran
>Addgene plasmid #104005 | pEB2-mRuby3 Addgene | addgene full sequence | sequence record 200522 | Addgene NGS Result
GCAATTCCGACGTCTAAGAAACCATTATTATCATGACATTAACCTATAAAAATAGGCGTATCACGAGGCC
CTTTCGTCTTCACCACAGCTAACACCACGTCGTCCCTATCTGCTGCCCTAGGTCTATGAGTGGTTGCTGG
ATAACTTTACGGGCATGCATAAGGCTCGTATGATATATTCAGGGAGACCACAACGGTTTCCCTCTACAAA
TAATTTTGTTTAACTTTTCTAGATTTAAGAAGGAGATATACATATGAGTAAAGGAGAAGAACTGATCAAG
GAAAATATGCGTATGAAGGTGGTCATGGAAGGTTCGGTCAACGGCCACCAATTCAAATGCACAGGTGAAG
GAGAAGGCAGACCGTACGAGGGAGTGCAAACCATGAGGATCAAAGTCATCGAGGGAGGACCCCTGCCATT
TGCCTTTGACATTCTTGCCACGTCGTTCATGTATGGCAGCCGTACCTTTATCAAGTACCCGGCCGACATC
CCTGATTTCTTTAAACAGTCCTTTCCTGAGGGTTTTACTTGGGAAAGAGTTACGAGATACGAAGATGGTG
GAGTCGTCACCGTCACGCAGGACACCAGCCTTGAGGATGGCGAGCTCGTCTACAACGTCAAGGTCAGAGG
GGTAAACTTTCCCTCCAATGGTCCCGTGATGCAGAAGAAGACCAAGGGTTGGGAGCCTAATACAGAGATG
ATGTATCCAGCAGATGGTGGTCTGAGAGGATACACTGACATCGCACTGAAAGTTGATGGTGGTGGCCATC
TGCACTGCAACTTCGTGACAACTTACAGGTCAAAAAAGACCGTCGGGAACATCAAGATGCCCGGTGTCCA
TGCCGTTGATCACCGCCTGGAAAGGATCGAGGAGAGTGACAATGAAACCTACGTAGTGCAAAGAGAAGTG
GCAGTTGCCAAATACAGCAACCTTGGTGGTGGCATGGATGAACTATACAAATAAATGTCCAGACCTGCAG
GCATGCAAGCTCTAGAGGCATCAAATAAAACGAAAGGCTCAGTCGAAAGACTGGGCCTTTCGTTTTATCT
GTTGAAATGCACCAAAAACTCGTAAAAGCTCTGATGTATCTATCTTTTTTACACCGTTTTCATCTGTGCA
TATGGACAGTTTTCCCTTTGATATCTAACGGTGAACAGTTGTTCTACTTTTGTTTGTTAGTCTTGATGCT
TCACTGATAGATACAAGAGCCATAAGAACCTCAGATCCTTCCGTATTTAGCCAGTATGTTCTCTAGTGTG
GTTCGTTGTTTTTGCGTGAGCCATGAGAACGAACCATTGAGATCATGCTTACTTTGCATGTCACTCAAAA
ATTTTGCCTCAAAACTGGTGAGCTGAATTTTTGCAGTTAAAGCATCGTGTAGTGTTTTTCTTAGTCCGTT
ACGTAGGTAGGAATCTGATGTAATGGTTGTTGGTATTTTGTCACCATTCATTTTTATCTGGTTGTTCTCA
AGTTCGGTTACGAGATCCATTTGTCTATCTAGTTCAACTTGGAAAATCAACGTATCAGTCGGGCGGCCTC
GCTTATCAACCACCAATTTCATATTGCTGTAAGTGTTTAAATCTTTACTTATTGGTTTCAAAACCCATTG
GTTAAGCCTTTTAAACTCATGGTAGTTATTTTCAAGCATTAACATGAACTTAAATTCATCAAGGCTAATC
TCTATATTTGCCTTGTGAGTTTTCTTTTGTGTTAGTTCTTTTAATAACCACTCATAAATCCTCATAGAGT
ATTTGTTTTCAAAAGACTTAACATGTTCCAGATTATATTTTATGAATTTTTTTAACTGGAAAAGATAAGG
CAATATCTCTTCACTAAAAACTAATTCTAATTTTTCGCTTGAGAACTTGGCATAGTTTGTCCACTGGAAA
ATCTCAAAGCCTTTAACCAAAGGATTCCTGATTTCCACAGTTCTCGTCATCAGCTCTCTGGTTGCTTTAG
CTAATACACCATAAGCATTTTCCCTACTGATGTTCATCATCTGAGCGTATTGGTTATAAGTGAACGATAC
CGTCCGTTCTTTCCTTGTAGGGTTTTCAATCGTGGGGTTGAGTAGTGCCACACAGCATAAAATTAGCTTG
GTTTCATGCTCCGTTAAGTCATAGCGACTAATCGCTAGTTCATTTGCTTTGAAAACAACTAATTCAGACA
TACATCTCAATTGGTCTAGGTGATTTTAATCACTATACCAATTGAGATGGGCTAGTCAATGATAATTACT
AGTCCTTTTCCTTTGAGTTGTGGGTATCTGTAAATTCTGCTAGACCTTTGCTGGAAAACTTGTAAATTCT
GCTAGACCCTCTGTAAATTCCGCTAGACCTTTGTGTGTTTTTTTTGTTTATATTCAAGTGGTTATAATTT
ATAGAATAAAGAAAGAATAAAAAAAGATAAAAAGAATAGATCCCAGCCCTGTGTATAACTCACTACTTTA
GTCAGTTCCGCAGTATTACAAAAGGATGTCGCAAACGCTGTTTGCTCCTCTACAAAACAGACCTTAAAAC
CCTAAAGGCTTAAGTAGCACCCTCGCAAGCTCGGGCAAATCGCTGAATATTCCTTTTGTCTCCGACCATC
AGGCACCTGAGTCGCTGTCTTTTTCGTGACATTCAGTTCGCTGCGCTCACGGCTCTGGCAGTGAATGGGG
GTAAATGGCACTACAGGCGCCTTTTATGGATTCATGCAAGGAAACTACCCATAATACAAGAAAAGCCCGT
CACGGGCTTCTCAGGGCGTTTTATGGCGGGTCTGCTATGTGGTGCTATCTGACTTTTTGCTGTTCAGCAG
TTCCTGCCCTCTGATTTTCCAGTCTGACCACTTCGGATTATCCCGTGACAGGTCATTCAGACTGGCTAAT
GCACCCAGTAAGGCAGCGGTATCATCAACAGGCTTACCCGTCTTACTGTCAACCAGACCCGCCAGGATTC
TCATGCATAAAAAACGCCCGGCGGCAACCGAGCGTTCTGAATTAATTAATCATCGCGACTGCAGAGATCC
CAGAGTCCTTATTAGAAGAACTCGTCAAGAAGGCGATAGAAGGCGATGCGCTGCGAATCGGGAGCGGCGA
TACCGTAAAGCACGAGGAAGCGGTCAGCCCATTCGCCGCCAAGCTCTTCAGCAATATCACGGGTAGCCAA
CGCTATGTCCTGATAGCGGTCCGCCACACCCAGCCGGCCACAGTCGATGAATCCAGAAAAGCGGCCATTT
TCCACCATGATATTCGGCAAGCAGGCATCGCCATGGGTCACGACGAGATCCTCGCCGTCGGGCATGCGCG
CCTTGAGCCTGGCGAACAGTTCGGCTGGCGCGAGCCCCTGATGCTCTTCGTCCAGATCATCCTGATCGAC
AAGACCGGCTTCCATCCGAGTACGTGCTCGCTCGATGCGATGTTTCGCTTGGTGGTCGAATGGGCAGGTA
GCCGGATCAAGCGTATGCAGCCGCCGCATTGCATCAGCCATGATGGATACTTTCTCGGCAGGAGCAAGGT
GAGATGACAGGAGATCCTGCCCCGGCACTTCGCCCAATAGCAGCCAGTCCCTTCCCGCTTCAGTGACAAC
GTCGAGCACAGCTGCGCAAGGAACGCCCGTCGTGGCCAGCCACGATAGCCGCGCTGCCTCGTCCTGCAGT
TCATTCAGGGCACCGGACAGGTCGGTCTTGACAAAAAGAACCGGGCGCCCCTGCGCTGACAGCCGGAACA
CGGCGGCATCAGAGCAGCCGATTGTCTGTTGTGCCCAGTCATAGCCGAATAGCCTCTCCACCCAAGCGGC
CGGAGAACCTGCGTGCAATCCATCTTGTTCAATCATGCGAAACGATCCTCATCCTGTCTCTTGATCAGAT
CTTGATCCCCTGCGCCATCAGATCCTTGGCGGCAAGAAAGCCATCCAGTTTACTTTGCAGGGCTTCCCAA
CCTTACCAGAGGGCGCCCCAGCTG
